>Addgene plasmid #124967 | AV0.1-BWS-copGFP | addgene full sequence | sequence record 243875 | Addgene NGS Result
AGGGTCTCCATACGCGCCCTGCAGTTTCCCAAGCTTTGCAAAGATGGATAAAGTTTTAAACAGAGAGGAA
TCTTTGCAGCTAATGGACCTTCTAGGTCTTGAAAGGAGTGGGAATTGGCTCCGGTGCCCGTCAGTGGGCA
GAGCGCACATCGCCCACAGTCCCCGAGAAGTTGGGGGGAGGGGTCGGCAATTGAACCGGTGCCTAGAGAA
GGTGGCGCGGGGTAAACTGGGAAAGTGATGTCGTGTACTGGCTCCGCCTTTTTCCCGAGGGTGGGGGAGA
ACCGTATATAAGTGCAGTAGTCGCCGTGAACGTTCTTTTTCGCAACGGGTTTGCCGCCAGAACACAGGTA
AGTGCCGTGTGTGGTTCCCGCGGGCCTGGCCTCTTTACGGGTTATGGCCCTTGCGTGCCTTGAATTACTT
CCACCTGGCTGCAGTACGTGATTCTTGATCCCGAGCTTCGGGTTGGAAGTGGGTGGGAGAGTTCGAGGCC
TTGCGCTTAAGGAGCCCCTTCGCCTCGTGCTTGAGTTGAGGCCTGGCCTGGGCGCTGGGGCCGCCGCGTG
CGAATCTGGTGGCACCTTCGCGCCTGTCTCGCTGCTTTCGATAAGTCTCTAGCCATTTAAAATTTTTGAT
GACCTGCTGCGACGCTTTTTTTCTGGCAAGATAGTCTTGTAAATGCGGGCCAAGATCTGCACACTGGTAT
TTCGGTTTTTGGGGCCGCGGGCGGCGACGGGGCCCGTGCGTCCCAGCGCACATGTTCGGCGAGGCGGGGC
CTGCGAGCGCGGCCACCGAGAATCGGACGGGGGTAGTCTCAAGCTGGCCGGCCTGCTCTGGTGCCTGGCC
TCGCGCCGCCGTGTATCGCCCCGCCCTGGGCGGCAAGGCTGGCCCGGTCGGCACCAGTTGCGTGAGCGGA
AAGATGGCCGCTTCCCGGCCCTGCTGCAGGGAGCTCAAAATGGAGGACGCGGCGCTCGGGAGAGCGGGCG
GGTGAGTCACCCACACAAAGGAAAAGGGCCTTTCCGTCCTCAGCCGTCGCTTCATGTGACTCCACGGAGT
ACCGGGCGCCGTCCAGGCACCTCGATTAGTTCTCGAGCTTTTGGAGTACGTCGTCTTTAGGTTGGGGGGA
GGGGTTTTATGCGATGGAGTTTCCCCACACTGAGTGGGTGGAGACTGAAGTTAGGCCAGCTTGGCACTTG
ATGTAATTCTCCTTGGAATTTGCCCTTTTTGAGTTTGGATCTTGGTTCATTCTCAAGCCTCAGACAGTGG
TTCAAAGTTTTTTTCTTCCATTTCAGGTGTCGTGAGGAATTGGATCCACCATGGAGAGCGACGAGAGCGG
CCTGCCCGCCATGGAGATCGAGTGCCGCATCACCGGCACCCTGAACGGCGTGGAGTTCGAGCTGGTGGGC
GGCGGAGAGGGCACCCCCAAGCAGGGCCGCATGACCAACAAGATGAAGAGCACCAAAGGCGCCCTGACCT
TCAGCCCCTACCTGCTGAGCCACGTGATGGGCTACGGCTTCTACCACTTCGGCACCTACCCCAGCGGCTA
CGAGAACCCCTTCCTGCACGCCATCAACAACGGCGGCTACACCAACACCCGCATCGAGAAGTACGAGGAC
GGCGGCGTGCTGCACGTGAGCTTCAGCTACCGCTACGAGGCCGGCCGCGTGATCGGCGACTTCAAGGTGG
TGGGCACCGGCTTCCCCGAGGACAGCGTGATCTTCACCGACAAGATCATCCGCAGCAACGCCACCGTGGA
GCACCTGCACCCCATGGGCGATAACGTGCTGGTGGGCAGCTTCGCCCGCACCTTCAGCCTGCGCGACGGC
GGCTACTACAGCTTCGTGGTGGACAGCCACATGCACTTCAAGAGCGCCATCCACCCCAGCATCCTGCAGA
ACGGGGGCCCCATGTTCGCCTTCCGCCGCGTGGAGGAGCTGCACAGCAACACCGAGCTGGGCATCGTGGA
GTACCAGCACGCCTTCAAGACCCCCATTGCCTTCGCCAGATCCCGCGCTCAGTCGTCCAATTCTGCCGTG
GACGGCACCGCCGGACCCGGCTCCACCGGATCTCGCTAAGAATTCTATCGATAATCAACCTCTGGATTAC
AAAATTTGTGAAAGATTGACTGGTATTCTTAACTATGTTGCTCCTTTTACGCTATGTGGATACGCTGCTT
TAATGCCTTTGTATCATGCTATTGCTTCCCGTATGGCTTTCATTTTCTCCTCCTTGTATAAATCCTGGTT
GCTGTCTCTTTATGAGGAGTTGTGGCCCGTTGTCAGGCAACGTGGCGTGGTGTGCACTGTGTTTGCTGAC
GCAACCCCCACTGGTTGGGGCATTGCCACCACCTGTCAGCTCCTTTCCGGGACTTTCGCTTTCCCCCTCC
CTATTGCCACGGCGGAACTCATCGCCGCCTGCCTTGCCCGCTGCTGGACAGGGGCTCGGCTGTTGGGCAC
TGACAATTCCGTGGTGTTGTCGGGGAAATCATCGTCCTTTCCTTGGCTGCTCGCCTGTGTTGCCACCTGG
ATTCTGCGCGGGACGTCCTTCTGCTACGTCCCTTCGGCCCTCAATCCAGCGGACCTTCCTTCCCGCGGCC
TGCTGCCGGCTCTGCGGCCTCTTCCGCGTCTTCGCCTTCGCCCTCAGACGAGTCGGATCTCCCTTTGGGC
CGCCTCCCCGCATCGATAAGTAAGTGACTAGAACTTGTTTATTGCAGCTTATAATGGTTACAAATAAAGC
AATAGCATCACAAATTTCACAAATAAAGCATTTTTTTCACTGCATTCTAGTTGTGGTTTGTCCAAACTCA
TCTGCACGCGTGGCGCGTCGGCCGCAGGAACCCCTAGTGATGGAGTTGGCCACTCCCTCTCTGCGCGCTC
GCTCGCTCACTGAGGCCGGGCGACCAAAGGTCGCCCGACGCCCGGGCTTTGCCCGGGCGGCCTCAGTGAG
CGAGCGAGCGCGCAGCTGCCTGCAGGGGCGCCTGATGCGGTATTTTCTCCTTACGCATCTGTGCGGTATT
TCACACCGCATA
[95 nt withheld, positions 3023-3117]
T
[46 nt withheld, positions 3119-3164]
C
[141 nt withheld, positions 3166-3306]
CCTTTGACGTTGGAGTCCACGTTCTTT
[37 nt withheld, positions 3334-3370]
ACTCTATCTCGGGCTATTCTTTTGATTTATAAGGGATTTTGCCGATTTCGGTCTATTGGTTAAAAAATGA
GCTGATTTAACAAAAATTTAACGCGAATTTTAACAAAATATTAACGTTTACAATTTTATGGTGCACTCTC
AGTACAATCTGCTCTGATGCCGCATAGTTAAGCCAGCCCCGACACCCGCCAACACCCGCTGACGCGCCCT
GACGGGCTTGTCTGCTCCCGGCATCCGCTTACAGACAAGCTGTGACCGTCTCCGGGAGCTGCATGTGTCA
GAGGTTTTCACCGTCATCACCGAAACGCGCGAGACGAAAGGGCCTCGTGATACGCCTATTTTTATAGGTT
AATGTCATGATAATAATGGTTTCTTAGACGTCAGGTGGCACTTTTCGGGGAAATGTGCGCGGAACCCCTA
TTTGTTTATTTTTCTAAATACATTCAAATATGTATCCGCTCATGAGACAATAACCCTGATAAATGCTTCA
ATAATATTGAAAAAGGAAGAGTATGAGTATTCAACATTTCCGTGTCGCCCTTATTCCCTTTTTTGCGGCA
TTTTGCCTTCCTGTTTTTGCTCACCCAGAAACGCTGGTGAAAGTAAAAGATGCTGAAGATCAGTTGGGTG
CACGAGTGGGTTACATCGAACTGGATCTCAACAGCGGTAAGATCCTTGAGAGTTTTCGCCCCGAAGAACG
TTTTCCAATGATGAGCACTTTTAAAGTTCTGCTATGTGGCGCGGTATTATCCCGTATTGACGCCGGGCAA
GAGCAACTCGGTCGCCGCATACACTATTCTCAGAATGACTTGGTTGAGTACTCACCAGTCACAGAAAAGC
ATCTTACGGATGGCATGACAGTAAGAGAATTATGCAGTGCTGCCATAACCATGAGTGATAACACTGCGGC
CAACTTACTTCTGACAACGATCGGAGGACCGAAGGAGCTAACCGCTTTTTTGCACAACATGGGGGATCAT
GTAACTCGCCTTGATCGTTGGGAACCGGAGCTGAATGAAGCCATACCAAACGACGAGCGTGACACCACGA
TGCCTGTAGCAATGGCAACAACGTTGCGCAAACTATTAACTGGCGAACTACTTACTCTAGCTTCCCGGCA
ACAATTAATAGACTGGATGGAGGCGGATAAAGTTGCAGGACCACTTCTGCGCTCGGCCCTTCCGGCTGGC
TGGTTTATTGCTGATAAATCTGGAGCCGGTGAGCGTGGGTCTCGCGGTATCATTGCAGCACTGGGGCCAG
ATGGTAAGCCCTCCCGTATCGTAGTTATCTACACGACGGGGAGTCAGGCAACTATGGATGAACGAAATAG
ACAGATCGCTGAGATAGGTGCCTCACTGATTAAGCATTGGTAACTGTCAGACCAAGTTTACTCATATATA
CTTTAGATTGATTTAAAACTTCATTTTTAATTTAAAAGGATCTAGGTGAAGATCCTTTTTGATAATCTCA
TGACCAAAATCCCTTAACGTGAGTTTTCGTTCCACTGAGCGTCAGACCCCGTAGAAAAGATCAAAGGATC
TTCTTGAGATCCTTTTTTTCTGCGCGTAATCTGCTGCTTGCAAACAAAAAAACCACCGCTACCAGCGGTG
GTTTGTTTGCCGGATCAAGAGCTACCAACTCTTTTTCCGAAGGTAACTGGCTTCAGCAGAGCGCAGATAC
CAAATACTGTTCTTCTAGTGTAGCCGTAGTTAGGCCACCACTTCAAGAACTCTGTAGCACCGCCTACATA
CCTCGCTCTGCTAATCCTGTTACCAGTGGCTGCTGCCAGTGGCGATAAGTCGTGTCTTACCGGGTTGGAC
TCAAGACGATAGTTACCGGATAAGGCGCAGCGGTCGGGCTGAACGGGGGGTTCGTGCACACAGCCCAGCT
TGGAGCGAACGACCTACACCGAACTGAGATACCTACAGCGTGAGCTATGAGAAAGCGCCACGCTTCCCGA
AGGGAGAAAGGCGGACAGGTATCCGGTAAGCGGCAGGGTCGGAACAGGAGAGCGCACGAGGGAGCTTCCA
GGGGGAAACGCCTGGTATCTTTATAGTCCTGTCGGGTTTCGCCACCTCTGACTTGAGCGTCGATTTTTGT
GATGCTCGTCAGGGGGGCGGAGCCTATGGAAAAACGCCAGCAACGCGGCCTTTTTACGGTTCCTGGCCTT
TTGCTGGCCTTTTGCTCACATGTCCTGCAGGCAGCTGCGCGCTCGCTCGCTCACTGAGGCCGCCCGGGCG
TCGGGCGACCTTTGGTCGCCCGGCCTCAGTGAGCGAGCGAGCGCGCAGAGAGGGAGTGGCCAACTCCATC
ACTAGGGGTTCCTGCGGCCGTGGAGTCGTGACGTGAATTACGTCATAGGGTTAGGGAGGTCCTGTATTAG
AGGTCACGTGAGTGTTTTGCGACATTTTGCGACACCATGTGGTCACGCTGGGTATTTAAGCCCGAGTGAG
CACGC
Features (pLannotate 1.2.2; 15 found; start..end, strand, type, name):
     44..110     +  CDS            small t antigen (fragment): SV40 (simian virus 40) small t antigen
    117..1295    +  promoter       EF-1α promoter: strong constitutive promoter for human elongation factor EF-1α
   1333..1997    +  CDS            CopGFP (fragment): green fluorescent protein 2 from Pontellina plumata, also known as ppluGFP2 (Shagin et al., 2004)
   2083..2671    +  misc_feature   WPRE: woodchuck hepatitis virus posttranscriptional regulatory element
   2692..2773    +  polyA_signal   SV40 poly(A) signal: SV40 polyadenylation signal
   2826..2966    +  repeat_region  AAV2 ITR: inverted terminal repeat of adeno-associated virus serotype 2 inverted
   2971..3022    -  misc_feature   bom (fragment): basis of mobility region from pBR322
   3041..3496    +  rep_origin     f1 ori (sequence partly withheld): f1 bacteriophage origin of replication; arrow indicates direction of (+) strand synthesis
   3497..3546    -  misc_feature   bom (fragment): basis of mobility region from pBR322
   3648..3683    -  CDS            rop (fragment): Rop protein, which maintains plasmids at low copy number; rop
   3778..3882    +  promoter       AmpR promoter: bla
   3883..4743    +  CDS            AmpR: β-lactamase; bla; confers resistance to ampicillin, carbenicillin, and related antibiotics
   4914..5502    +  rep_origin     ori: high-copy-number ColE1/pMB1/pBR322/pUC origin of replication
   5575..5602    +  repeat_region  AAV2 ITR (fragment): inverted terminal repeat of adeno-associated virus serotype 2 inverted
   5631..5658    +  repeat_region  AAV2 ITR (fragment): inverted terminal repeat of adeno-associated virus serotype 2 inverted
