[The description below was written by a language model from this plasmid's Addgene catalogue record and pLannotate feature annotations shown in this document.]
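Description:
AV0.1-BWS-copGFP is an AAV transfer (cis) plasmid built on the AV0.1-BWS backbone and designed to express the green fluorescent reporter copGFP from the human EF-1α promoter. It is maintained in E. coli as a high-copy plasmid through a ColE1/pUC-type origin and selected with ampicillin via the β-lactamase gene and its native promoter. An f1 phage origin is also present in the backbone, along with short remnants of pBR322 bom and rop sequences that appear to be cloning leftovers rather than functional elements. The record lists a recombination-deficient strain for propagation, which is common for plasmids carrying repeat-rich ITRs.

The expression cassette lies between AAV2 inverted terminal repeats, the cis elements needed for replication and packaging of the recombinant genome into AAV capsids when rep, cap and helper functions are provided in trans. One ITR is annotated in full downstream of the cassette, while the upstream ITR is detected only as two short fragments in the sequencing-derived record. This may reflect the difficulty of reading through ITR hairpins or a partial repeat; the record does not resolve which. Within the cassette, a small SV40 small t antigen fragment precedes the strong constitutive EF-1α promoter. This drives copGFP (ppluGFP2 from the copepod Pontellina plumata, listed as a synthetic insert cloned between BamHI and EcoRI sites). A WPRE follows to enhance transcript stability and expression, and an SV40 polyadenylation signal terminates the transcript. The construct is suited to producing reporter AAV for assessing transduction efficiency and tropism, or serving as a fluorescent control vector, and can also be used for direct transfection into mammalian cells.
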