Addgene plasmid #124967: AV0.1-BWS-copGFP
Purpose: Express copGFP under EF1 promoter
Depositing lab: Kazuhiro Oka. Depositing organization: Baylor College of Medicine.
Backbone
  Vector backbone: AV0.1-BWS
  Backbone size w/o insert (bp): 5081
  Vector type: AAV
Growth in bacteria
  Bacterial resistance: Ampicillin, 100 μg/mL
  Growth temperature: 37°C
  Growth strain: NEB Stable
  Copy number: High Copy
Gene/Insert
  Gene/Insert name: copGFP
  Species: Synthetic
  Promoter: EF1-alpha
  Cloning method: Restriction Enzyme; 5′ cloning site BamHI (unknown if destroyed); 3′ cloning site EcoRI (unknown if destroyed)
Terms and licenses: Academic/Nonprofit Terms; Industry Terms: Not Available to Industry
How to cite: AV0.1-BWS-copGFP was a gift from Kazuhiro Oka (Addgene plasmid # 124967 ; http://n2t.net/addgene:124967 ; RRID:Addgene_124967)
